Addgene plasmid #33309: mSIRT3-L
Depositing lab: Michael Sack. Depositing organization: National Heart, Lung, and Blood Institute (NHLBI). Publication: Characterization of the murine SIRT3 mitochondrial localization sequence and comparison of mitochondrial enrichment and deacetylase activity of long and short SIRT3 isoforms. Bao J, Lu Z, Joseph JJ, Carabenciov D, Dimond CC, Pang L, Samsel L, McCoy JP Jr, Leclerc J, Nguyen P, Gius D, Sack MN. J Cell Biochem. 2010 May;110(1):238-47. 10.1002/jcb.22531 PubMed 20235147.
Backbone
  Vector backbone: pcDNA3.1
  Backbone manufacturer: Invitrogen
  Backbone size w/o insert (bp): 5400
  Vector type: Mammalian Expression
Growth in bacteria
  Bacterial resistance: Ampicillin, 100 μg/mL
  Growth temperature: 37°C
  Growth strain: DH5alpha
  Copy number: High Copy
Gene/Insert
  Gene/Insert name: Sirt3
  Species: M. musculus (mouse)
  Insert size (bp): 960
  Entrez Gene: Sirt3 (a.k.a. 2310003L23Rik, Sir2l3)
  Promoter: CMV
  Tag / fusion protein: 3XFlag (C terminal on insert)
  Cloning method: Restriction Enzyme; 5′ cloning site EcoRI (not destroyed); 3′ cloning site XbaI (not destroyed)
  Sequencing primers: 5′ T7; 3′ BGH-Rev
Terms and licenses: Academic/Nonprofit Terms; Industry Terms: Not Available to Industry
How to cite: mSIRT3-L was a gift from Michael Sack (Addgene plasmid # 33309 ; http://n2t.net/addgene:33309 ; RRID:Addgene_33309)
