[The description below was written by a language model from this plasmid's Addgene catalogue record and pLannotate feature annotations shown in this document.]
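Description:
mSIRT3-L is a mammalian expression plasmid built on the pcDNA3.1 backbone that carries the mouse Sirt3 coding sequence, apparently the long isoform, as suggested by the name and by the associated study comparing long and short SIRT3 forms. The insert (about 960 bp per the catalogue, annotated as a roughly 980-nt open reading frame) was cloned between EcoRI and XbaI sites, both retained. It is transcribed from the human cytomegalovirus immediate-early enhancer/promoter and terminated by the bovine growth hormone polyadenylation signal. A T7 promoter lies just upstream of the insert and can serve for in vitro transcription or as a sequencing primer site. The catalogue lists a C-terminal 3XFlag tag. The automated annotation marks only a single FLAG fragment immediately after the Sirt3 reading frame, which is consistent with a C-terminal epitope fusion but does not by itself confirm all three repeats. Short hits to an HIV-1 LTR, ble, lacI and bom are fragment matches, probably incidental backbone homology rather than functional elements.

In E. coli the plasmid is maintained at high copy through a ColE1/pUC-type origin and selected with ampicillin via the β-lactamase gene. An f1 origin is also present for single-stranded DNA production. For mammalian cells, an SV40 early promoter drives the neomycin phosphotransferase gene with an SV40 polyadenylation signal, allowing G418 selection of stable transfectants.

Sirt3 encodes an NAD-dependent deacetylase acting on mitochondrial proteins. The construct is suited to overexpressing Flag-tagged murine SIRT3 in cultured cells to examine its mitochondrial localization, enrichment and deacetylase activity, with the tag permitting detection or immunoprecipitation.
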