Features (pLannotate 1.2.2; 21 found; start..end, strand, type, name):
      1..380     +  enhancer       CMV enhancer: human cytomegalovirus immediate early enhancer
    381..584     +  promoter       CMV promoter: human cytomegalovirus (CMV) immediate early promoter
    580..613     +  LTR            5' LTR (truncated) (fragment): truncated 5' long terminal repeat (LTR) from HIV-1
    629..647     +  promoter       T7 promoter: promoter for bacteriophage T7 RNA polymerase
    722..1702    +  CDS            Sirt3: SIR3_MOUSE - Also known as Sir2l3. Experimental evidence at protein level: Swiss-Prot protein existence level 1. NAD-dependent protein deacetylase (PubMed:23835326, PubMed:17923681, PubMed:18794531, PubMed:21172655, PubMed:26620563). Activates or deactivates mitochondrial target proteins by deacetylating key lysine residues (PubMed:23835326, PubMed:17923681, PubMed:18794531, PubMed:21172655). Known targets include ACSS1, IDH, GDH, PDHA1, SOD2, LCAD, SDHA and the ATP synthase subunit ATP5PO (PubMed:16790548, PubMed:18794531, PubMed:21172655). Contributes to the regulation of the cellular energy
   1712..1732    +  CDS            FLAG (fragment): FLAG® epitope tag, followed by an enterokinase cleavage site
   1846..2070    +  polyA_signal   bGH poly(A) signal: bovine growth hormone polyadenylation signal
   2074..2095    +  promoter       SV40 promoter (fragment): SV40 enhancer and early promoter
   2116..2544    +  rep_origin     f1 ori (sequence partly withheld): f1 bacteriophage origin of replication; arrow indicates direction of (+) strand synthesis
   2558..2887    +  promoter       SV40 promoter: SV40 enhancer and early promoter
   2954..3745    +  CDS            neo: KKA2_KLEPN - Also known as kan, nptII. Experimental evidence at protein level: Swiss-Prot protein existence level 1. Resistance to kanamycin, neomycin, paromomycin, ribostamycin, butirosin and gentamicin B. From Klebsiella pneumoniae.
   3769..3927    +  CDS            ble (fragment): BLE_KLEPN - Experimental evidence at protein level: Swiss-Prot protein existence level 1. Binding protein with a strong affinity to the bleomycin family of antibiotics. Binds to CL990; an antimitotic-antibiotic compound. From Klebsiella pneumoniae.
   3922..4043    +  polyA_signal   SV40 poly(A) signal: SV40 polyadenylation signal
   4116..4132    -  protein_bind   lac operator: The lac repressor binds to the lac operator to inhibit transcription in E. coli. This inhibition can be relieved by adding lactose or isopropyl-β-D-thiogalactopyranoside (IPTG). lac repressor encoded by lacI
   4140..4170    -  promoter       lac promoter: promoter for the E. coli lac operon
   4185..4206    -  protein_bind   CAP binding site: CAP binding activates transcription in the presence of cAMP. E. coli catabolite activator protein
   4219..4311    -  CDS            lacI (fragment): lac repressor; lacI; The lac repressor binds to the lac operator to inhibit transcription in E. coli. This inhibition can be relieved by adding lactose or isopropyl-β-D-thiogalactopyranoside (IPTG).
   4494..5082    -  rep_origin     ori: high-copy-number ColE1/pMB1/pBR322/pUC origin of replication
   5253..6113    -  CDS            AmpR: β-lactamase; bla; confers resistance to ampicillin, carbenicillin, and related antibiotics
   6114..6218    -  promoter       AmpR promoter: bla
   6277..6329    -  misc_feature   bom (fragment): basis of mobility region from pBR322
>Addgene plasmid #33309 | mSIRT3-L | addgene full sequence | sequence record 304699 | Addgene NGS Result
GACATTGATTATTGACTAGTTATTAATAGTAATCAATTACGGGGTCATTAGTTCATAGCCCATATATGGA
GTTCCGCGTTACATAACTTACGGTAAATGGCCCGCCTGGCTGACCGCCCAACGACCCCCGCCCATTGACG
TCAATAATGACGTATGTTCCCATAGTAACGCCAATAGGGACTTTCCATTGACGTCAATGGGTGGAGTATT
TACGGTAAACTGCCCACTTGGCAGTACATCAAGTGTATCATATGCCAAGTACGCCCCCTATTGACGTCAA
TGACGGTAAATGGCCCGCCTGGCATTATGCCCAGTACATGACCTTATGGGACTTTCCTACTTGGCAGTAC
ATCTACGTATTAGTCATCGCTATTACCATGGTGATGCGGTTTTGGCAGTACATCAATGGGCGTGGATAGC
GGTTTGACTCACGGGGATTTCCAAGTCTCCACCCCATTGACGTCAATGGGAGTTTGTTTTGGCACCAAAA
TCAACGGGACTTTCCAAAATGTCGTAACAACTCCGCCCCATTGACGCAAATGGGCGGTAGGCGTGTACGG
TGGGAGGTCTATATAAGCAGAGCTCTCTGGCTAACTAGAGAACCCACTGCTTACTGGCTTATCGAAATTA
ATACGACTCACTATAGGGAGACCCAAGCTGGCTAGCGTTTAAACTTAAGCTTGGTACCGAGCTCGGATCC
ACTAGTCCAGTGTGGTGGAATTCCGTCGTCCTGCAGAGCATCATGGCGCTAAGCGGTCGACTGGCATTGG
CCGCGCTCAGACTGTGGGGTCCGGGAGGTGGGAGAAGGCCCATATCCCTCTGTGTGGGAGCCTCAGGCGG
CTTTGGAGGTGGAGGAAGCAGTGAGAAGAAGTTTTCTCTGCAGGATGTAGCTGAGCTGCTTCGGACCAGA
GCCTGCAGTAGGGTGGTGGTCATGGTGGGGGCCGGCATCAGCACACCCAGTGGCATCCCGGACTTCAGAT
CCCCAGGGAGCGGCCTCTACAGCAACCTTCAGCAGTATGACATCCCGTACCCTGAAGCCATCTTTGAACT
TGGCTTTTTCTTTCACAACCCCAAGCCCTTTTTCATGTTGGCCAAGGAGCTGTACCCTGGGCACTACAGG
CCCAATGTCACTCACTACTTCCTGAGGCTCCTCCACGACAAGGAGCTGCTTCTGCGGCTCTATACACAGA
ACATCGACGGGCTTGAGAGAGCATCTGGGATCCCTGCCTCAAAGCTGGTTGAAGCCCACGGGACCTTTGT
AACAGCTACATGCACGGTCTGTCGAAGGTCCTTCCCAGGGGAAGACATATGGGCTGATGTGATGGCGGAC
AGGGTGCCCCGCTGCCCTGTCTGTACTGGCGTTGTGAAACCCGACATTGTGTTCTTTGGGGAGCAGCTGC
CTGCAAGGTTCCTACTCCATATGGCTGACTTCGCTTTGGCAGATCTGCTACTCATTCTTGGGACCTCCCT
GGAGGTGGAGCCTTTTGCCAGCTTGTCTGAAGCAGTACAGAAATCAGTGCCCCGACTGCTCATCAATCGA
GACTTGGTGGGGCCGTTCGTTCTGAGTCCTCGAAGGAAAGATGTGGTCCAGCTAGGGGATGTAGTTCATG
GTGTGGAAAGGCTGGTGGACCTCCTGGGGTGGACACAAGAACTGCTGGATCTTATGCAGCGGGAACGTGG
CAAGCTGGATGGACAGGACAGACTCGAGGACTACAAGGATGACGATGACAAGGATTACAAAGACGACGAT
GATAAGGACTATAAGGATGATGACGACAAATAATAGCAATTCCTCGACGACTGCATGCTCTAGAGGGCCC
GTTTAAACCCGCTGATCAGCCTCGACTGTGCCTTCTAGTTGCCAGCCATCTGTTGTTTGCCCCTCCCCCG
TGCCTTCCTTGACCCTGGAAGGTGCCACTCCCACTGTCCTTTCCTAATAAAATGAGGAAATTGCATCGCA
TTGTCTGAGTAGGTGTCATTCTATTCTGGGGGGTGGGGTGGGGCAGGACAGCAAGGGGGAGGATTGGGAA
GACAATAGCAGGCATGCTGGGGATGCGGTGGGCTCTATGGCTTCTGAGGCGGAAAGAACCAGCTGGGGCT
CTAGGGGGTATCCCC
[124 nt withheld, positions 2116-2239]
C
[91 nt withheld, positions 2241-2331]
A
[49 nt withheld, positions 2333-2381]
CCTTTGACGTTGGAGTCCACGTTCTTT
[37 nt withheld, positions 2409-2445]
ACCCTATCTCGGTCTATTCTTTTGATTTATAAGGGATTTTGCCGATTTCGGCCTATTGGTTAAAAAATGA
GCTGATTTAACAAAAATTTAACGCGAATTAATTCTGTGGAATGTGTGTCAGTTAGGGTGTGGAAAGTCCC
CAGGCTCCCCAGCAGGCAGAAGTATGCAAAGCATGCATCTCAATTAGTCAGCAACCAGGTGTGGAAAGTC
CCCAGGCTCCCCAGCAGGCAGAAGTATGCAAAGCATGCATCTCAATTAGTCAGCAACCATAGTCCCGCCC
CTAACTCCGCCCATCCCGCCCCTAACTCCGCCCAGTTCCGCCCATTCTCCGCCCCATGGCTGACTAATTT
TTTTTATTTATGCAGAGGCCGAGGCCGCCTCTGCCTCTGAGCTATTCCAGAAGTAGTGAGGAGGCTTTTT
TGGAGGCCTAGGCTTTTGCAAAAAGCTCCCGGGAGCTTGTATATCCATTTTCGGATCTGATCAAGAGACA
GGATGAGGATCGTTTCGCATGATTGAACAAGATGGATTGCACGCAGGTTCTCCGGCCGCTTGGGTGGAGA
GGCTATTCGGCTATGACTGGGCACAACAGACAATCGGCTGCTCTGATGCCGCCGTGTTCCGGCTGTCAGC
GCAGGGGCGCCCGGTTCTTTTTGTCAAGACCGACCTGTCCGGTGCCCTGAATGAACTGCAGGACGAGGCA
GCGCGGCTATCGTGGCTGGCCACGACGGGCGTTCCTTGCGCAGCTGTGCTCGACGTTGTCACTGAAGCGG
GAAGGGACTGGCTGCTATTGGGCGAAGTGCCGGGGCAGGATCTCCTGTCATCTCACCTTGCTCCTGCCGA
GAAAGTATCCATCATGGCTGATGCAATGCGGCGGCTGCATACGCTTGATCCGGCTACCTGCCCATTCGAC
CACCAAGCGAAACATCGCATCGAGCGAGCACGTACTCGGATGGAAGCCGGTCTTGTCGATCAGGATGATC
TGGACGAAGAGCATCAGGGGCTCGCGCCAGCCGAACTGTTCGCCAGGCTCAAGGCGCGCATGCCCGACGG
CGAGGATCTCGTCGTGACCCATGGCGATGCCTGCTTGCCGAATATCATGGTGGAAAATGGCCGCTTTTCT
GGATTCATCGACTGTGGCCGGCTGGGTGTGGCGGACCGCTATCAGGACATAGCGTTGGCTACCCGTGATA
TTGCTGAAGAGCTTGGCGGCGAATGGGCTGACCGCTTCCTCGTGCTTTACGGTATCGCCGCTCCCGATTC
GCAGCGCATCGCCTTCTATCGCCTTCTTGACGAGTTCTTCTGAGCGGGACTCTGGGGTTCGAAATGACCG
ACCAAGCGACGCCCAACCTGCCATCACGAGATTTCGATTCCACCGCCGCCTTCTATGAAAGGTTGGGCTT
CGGAATCGTTTTCCGGGACGCCGGCTGGATGATCCTCCAGCGCGGGGATCTCATGCTGGAGTTCTTCGCC
CACCCCAACTTGTTTATTGCAGCTTATAATGGTTACAAATAAAGCAATAGCATCACAAATTTCACAAATA
AAGCATTTTTTTCACTGCATTCTAGTTGTGGTTTGTCCAAACTCATCAATGTATCTTATCATGTCTGTAT
ACCGTCGACCTCTAGCTAGAGCTTGGCGTAATCATGGTCATAGCTGTTTCCTGTGTGAAATTGTTATCCG
CTCACAATTCCACACAACATACGAGCCGGAAGCATAAAGTGTAAAGCCTGGGGTGCCTAATGAGTGAGCT
AACTCACATTAATTGCGTTGCGCTCACTGCCCGCTTTCCAGTCGGGAAACCTGTCGTGCCAGCTGCATTA
ATGAATCGGCCAACGCGCGGGGAGAGGCGGTTTGCGTATTGGGCGCTCTTCCGCTTCCTCGCTCACTGAC
TCGCTGCGCTCGGTCGTTCGGCTGCGGCGAGCGGTATCAGCTCACTCAAAGGCGGTAATACGGTTATCCA
CAGAATCAGGGGATAACGCAGGAAAGAACATGTGAGCAAAAGGCCAGCAAAAGGCCAGGAACCGTAAAAA
GGCCGCGTTGCTGGCGTTTTTCCATAGGCTCCGCCCCCCTGACGAGCATCACAAAAATCGACGCTCAAGT
CAGAGGTGGCGAAACCCGACAGGACTATAAAGATACCAGGCGTTTCCCCCTGGAAGCTCCCTCGTGCGCT
CTCCTGTTCCGACCCTGCCGCTTACCGGATACCTGTCCGCCTTTCTCCCTTCGGGAAGCGTGGCGCTTTC
TCATAGCTCACGCTGTAGGTATCTCAGTTCGGTGTAGGTCGTTCGCTCCAAGCTGGGCTGTGTGCACGAA
CCCCCCGTTCAGCCCGACCGCTGCGCCTTATCCGGTAACTATCGTCTTGAGTCCAACCCGGTAAGACACG
ACTTATCGCCACTGGCAGCAGCCACTGGTAACAGGATTAGCAGAGCGAGGTATGTAGGCGGTGCTACAGA
GTTCTTGAAGTGGTGGCCTAACTACGGCTACACTAGAAGAACAGTATTTGGTATCTGCGCTCTGCTGAAG
CCAGTTACCTTCGGAAAAAGAGTTGGTAGCTCTTGATCCGGCAAACAAACCACCGCTGGTAGCGGTGGTT
TTTTTGTTTGCAAGCAGCAGATTACGCGCAGAAAAAAAGGATCTCAAGAAGATCCTTTGATCTTTTCTAC
GGGGTCTGACGCTCAGTGGAACGAAAACTCACGTTAAGGGATTTTGGTCATGAGATTATCAAAAAGGATC
TTCACCTAGATCCTTTTAAATTAAAAATGAAGTTTTAAATCAATCTAAAGTATATATGAGTAAACTTGGT
CTGACAGTTACCAATGCTTAATCAGTGAGGCACCTATCTCAGCGATCTGTCTATTTCGTTCATCCATAGT
TGCCTGACTCCCCGTCGTGTAGATAACTACGATACGGGAGGGCTTACCATCTGGCCCCAGTGCTGCAATG
ATACCGCGAGACCCACGCTCACCGGCTCCAGATTTATCAGCAATAAACCAGCCAGCCGGAAGGGCCGAGC
GCAGAAGTGGTCCTGCAACTTTATCCGCCTCCATCCAGTCTATTAATTGTTGCCGGGAAGCTAGAGTAAG
TAGTTCGCCAGTTAATAGTTTGCGCAACGTTGTTGCCATTGCTACAGGCATCGTGGTGTCACGCTCGTCG
TTTGGTATGGCTTCATTCAGCTCCGGTTCCCAACGATCAAGGCGAGTTACATGATCCCCCATGTTGTGCA
AAAAAGCGGTTAGCTCCTTCGGTCCTCCGATCGTTGTCAGAAGTAAGTTGGCCGCAGTGTTATCACTCAT
GGTTATGGCAGCACTGCATAATTCTCTTACTGTCATGCCATCCGTAAGATGCTTTTCTGTGACTGGTGAG
TACTCAACCAAGTCATTCTGAGAATAGTGTATGCGGCGACCGAGTTGCTCTTGCCCGGCGTCAATACGGG
ATAATACCGCGCCACATAGCAGAACTTTAAAAGTGCTCATCATTGGAAAACGTTCTTCGGGGCGAAAACT
CTCAAGGATCTTACCGCTGTTGAGATCCAGTTCGATGTAACCCACTCGTGCACCCAACTGATCTTCAGCA
TCTTTTACTTTCACCAGCGTTTCTGGGTGAGCAAAAACAGGAAGGCAAAATGCCGCAAAAAAGGGAATAA
GGGCGACACGGAAATGTTGAATACTCATACTCTTCCTTTTTCAATATTATTGAAGCATTTATCAGGGTTA
TTGTCTCATGAGCGGATACATATTTGAATGTATTTAGAAAAATAAACAAATAGGGGTTCCGCGCACATTT
CCCCGAAAAGTGCCACCTGACGTCGACGGATCGGGAGATCTCCCGATCCCCTATGGTGCACTCTCAGTAC
AATCTGCTCTGATGCCGCATAGTTAAGCCAGTATCTGCTCCCTGCTTGTGTGTTGGAGGTCGCTGAGTAG
TGCGCGAGCAAAATTTAAGCTACAACAAGGCAAGGCTTGACCGACAATTGCATGAAGAATCTGCTTAGGG
TTAGGCGTTTTGCGCTGCTTCGCGATGTACGGGCCAGATATACGCGTT
