>Addgene plasmid #33309 | mSIRT3-L | addgene partial sequence | sequence record 43169 | CMV-F 5'-CGCAAATGGGCGGTAGGCGTG-3'
GAGCTCTCTGGCTAACTAGAGAACCCACTGCTTACTGGCTTATCGAAATTAATACGACTCACTATAGGGA
GACCCAAGCTGGCTAGCGTTTAAACTTAAGCTTGGTACCGAGCTCGGATCCACTAGTCCAGTGTGGTGGA
ATTCCGTCGTCCTGCAGAGCATCATGGCGCTAAGCGGTCGACTGGCATTGGCCGCGCTCAGACTGTGGGG
TCCGGGAGGTGGGAGAAGGCCCATATCCCTCTGTGTGGGAGCCTCAGGCGGCTTTGGAGGTGGAGGAAGC
AGTGAGAAGAAGTTTTCTCTGCAGGATGTAGCTGAGCTGCTTCGGACCAGAGCCTGCAGTAGGGTGGTGG
TCATGGTGGGGGCCGGCATCAGCACACCCAGTGGCATCCCGGACTTCAGATCCCCAGGGAGCGGCCTCTA
CAGCAACCTTCAGCAGTATGACATCCCGTACCCTGAAGCCATCTTTGAACTTGGCTTTTTCTTTCACAAC
CCCAAGCCCTTTTTCATGTTGGCCAAGGAGCTGTACCCTGGGCACTACAGGCCCAATGTCACTCACTACT
TCCTGAGGCTCCTCCACGACAAGGAGCTGCTTCTGCGGCTCTATACACAGAACATCGACGGGCTTGAGAG
AGCATCTGGGATCCCTGCCTCAAAGCTGGTTGAAGCCCACGGGACCTTTGTAACAGCTACATGCACGGTC
TGTCGAANGTCCTTCCCAGGGGAAGACATATGGGCTGATGTGATGGCGGACAGGGTGCCCCGCTGCCCTG
TCTGTACTGGCGTTGTGAAACCCGACATTGTGTTCTTTGGGGAGCAGCTGCCT
