>Addgene plasmid #33309 | mSIRT3-L | addgene partial sequence | sequence record 44222 | BGH-rev 5'-TAGAAGGCACAGTCGAGG-3'
TCTGAGCAGCAGTCGTCGAGGAATTGCTATTATTTGTCGTCATCATCCTTATAGTCCTTATCATCGTCGT
CTTTGTAATCCTTGTCATCGTCATCCTTGTAGTCCTCGAGTCTGTCCTGTCCATCCAGCTTGCCACGTTC
CCGCTGCATAAGATCCAGCAGTTCTTGTGTCCACCCCAGGAGGTCCACCAGCCTTTCCACACCATGAACT
ACATCCCCTAGCTGGACCACATCTTTCCTTCGAGGACTCAGAACGAACGGCCCCACCAAGTCTCGATTGA
TGAGCAGTCGGGGCACTGATTTCTGTACTGCTTCAGACAAGCTGGCAAAAGGCTCCACCTCCAGGGAGGT
CCCAAGAATGAGTAGCAGATCTGCCAAAGCGAAGTCAGCCATATGGAGTAGGAACCTTGCAGGCAGCTGC
TCCCCAAAGAACACAATGTCGGGTTTCACAACGCCAGTACAGACAGGGCAGCGGGGCACCCTGTCCGCCA
TCACATCAGCCCATATGTCTTCCCCTGGGAAGGACCTTCGACAGACCGTGCATGTAGCTGTTACAAAGGT
CCCGTGGGCTTCAACCAGCTTTGAGGCAGGGATCCCAGATGCTCTCTCAAGCCCGTCGATGTTCTGTGTA
TAGAGCCGCAGAAGCAGCTCCTTGTCGTGGAGGAGCCTCAGGAAGTAGTGAGTGACATTGGGCCTGTAGT
GCCCAGGGTACAGCTCCTTGGCCAACATGAAAAAGGGCTTGGGGTTGTGAAAGAAAAAGCCAAGTTCAAA
GATGGCTTCAGGGTACGGGATGTCATACTGCTGAAGGTTGCTGTAGAGGCCGCTCCCTGGGGATCTGAAG
TCCGGGATGCCACTGGGTGTGCTGATGCCGGCCCCCACCATGACCACCACCCTACTGCAGGCTCTGGTCC
GAA
